Addgene plasmid #132974: pTone-gata2aECE-EGFP
Purpose: gata2a endothelial enhancer (x6) and basal promoter driving egfp in pTol1 backbone
Depositing lab: Nathan Lawson. Depositing organization: University of Massachusetts, Worcester. Publication: Valves Are a Conserved Feature of the Zebrafish Lymphatic System. Shin M, Nozaki T, Idrizi F, Isogai S, Ogasawara K, Ishida K, Yuge S, Roscoe B, Wolfe SA, Fukuhara S, Mochizuki N, Deguchi T, Lawson ND. Dev Cell. 2019 Nov 4;51(3):374-386.e5. doi: 10.1016/j.devcel.2019.08.019. Epub 2019 Sep 26. PubMed 31564611.
Backbone
  Vector backbone: pTol1 vector
  Backbone size w/o insert (bp): 3299
  Total vector size (bp): 4776
  Vector type: Unspecified ; Transposon-mediated
Growth in bacteria
  Bacterial resistance: Ampicillin, 100 μg/mL
  Growth temperature: 37°C
  Growth strain: DH5alpha
  Copy number: High Copy
Gene/Insert 1
  Gene/Insert name: eGFP
  Species: Aequorea victoria
  Insert size (bp): 798
  Cloning method: Gateway Cloning
  Sequencing primers: 5′ not appreciable; 3′ not appreciable
Gene/Insert 2
  Gene/Insert name: gata2a endothelial enhancer (x6) with a carp b-actin basal promoter
  Species: D. rerio (zebrafish)
  Insert size (bp): 366
  Cloning method: Gateway Cloning
  Sequencing primers: 5′ not appreciable; 3′ not appreciable
Terms and licenses: Academic/Nonprofit Terms; Industry Terms: Not Available to Industry
How to cite: pTone-gata2aECE-EGFP was a gift from Nathan Lawson (Addgene plasmid # 132974 ; http://n2t.net/addgene:132974 ; RRID:Addgene_132974)
