[The description below was written by a language model from this plasmid's Addgene catalogue record and pLannotate feature annotations shown in this document.]
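Description:
pTone-gata2aECE-EGFP is a transposon-based transgenesis plasmid of about 4.8 kb, built on a pTol1 backbone and intended for making reporter lines in zebrafish. In bacteria it replicates from a high-copy ColE1/pUC-type origin and is selected with ampicillin through the β-lactamase gene and its native promoter. The feature table also picks up leftover cloning-vector fragments (lacZα, lac promoter and operator, CAP site, and pieces of lacI, rop and bom) that play no part in the reporter. The Tol1 transposon arms themselves are not annotated, so their positions cannot be read from this record. Their presence is inferred from the backbone name and the "transposon-mediated" vector type.

The payload was assembled by multisite Gateway recombination, as shown by the ordered attB4, attB1, attB2 and attB3 sites. Between attB4 and attB1 lies the 5′ regulatory element, catalogued as six copies of a gata2a endothelial enhancer from zebrafish joined to a carp β-actin basal promoter. A short minimal-promoter match is annotated just downstream of attB1. EGFP follows, then a small multiple cloning site and an SV40 polyadenylation signal. A second SV40 poly(A) signal lies beyond attB3 and is annotated on the opposite strand. Because a basal promoter is weak on its own, EGFP expression should depend on the multimerised enhancer and so report where that element is active. Such a plasmid is normally delivered together with a source of Tol1 transposase, which integrates the cassette into the genome. The associated publication concerns valves in the zebrafish lymphatic system, which fits its use as a fluorescent marker of gata2a-enhancer-active endothelial cells in that setting.
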