Features (pLannotate 1.2.2; 20 found; start..end, strand, type, name):
    137..236     +  misc_feature   bom (fragment): basis of mobility region from pBR322
    242..399     -  CDS            lacZα (fragment): LacZα fragment of β-galactosidase; lacZ fragment
    628..648     +  protein_bind   attB4: mutant version of attB; core recombination site for the Gateway® BP reaction BP Clonase™
    935..955     +  protein_bind   attB1: mutant version of attB; core recombination site for the Gateway® BP reaction BP Clonase™
    965..982     +  promoter       minP (fragment): minimal TATA-box promoter with low basal activity
   1041..1757    +  CDS            EGFP: EGFP is a basic (constitutively fluorescent) green fluorescent protein published in 1996, derived from Aequorea victoria. It is reported to be a rapidly-maturing weak dimer with moderate acid sensitivity.
   1758..1823    +  misc_feature   MCS: multiple cloning site
   1840..1924    +  CDS            large T antigen (fragment): large T antigen from SV40 (simian virus 40)
   1947..2068    +  polyA_signal   SV40 poly(A) signal: SV40 polyadenylation signal
   2078..2098    -  protein_bind   attB2: mutant version of attB; core recombination site for the Gateway® BP reaction BP Clonase™
   2125..2145    -  protein_bind   attB3: mutant version of attB; core recombination site for the Gateway® BP reaction BP Clonase™
   2167..2301    -  polyA_signal   SV40 poly(A) signal: SV40 polyadenylation signal
   2578..2594    -  protein_bind   lac operator: The lac repressor binds to the lac operator to inhibit transcription in E. coli. This inhibition can be relieved by adding lactose or isopropyl-β-D-thiogalactopyranoside (IPTG). lac repressor encoded by lacI
   2602..2632    -  promoter       lac promoter: promoter for the E. coli lac operon
   2647..2668    -  protein_bind   CAP binding site: CAP binding activates transcription in the presence of cAMP. E. coli catabolite activator protein
   2681..2773    -  CDS            lacI (fragment): lac repressor; lacI; The lac repressor binds to the lac operator to inhibit transcription in E. coli. This inhibition can be relieved by adding lactose or isopropyl-β-D-thiogalactopyranoside (IPTG).
   2956..3544    -  rep_origin     ori: high-copy-number ColE1/pMB1/pBR322/pUC origin of replication
   3715..4575    -  CDS            AmpR: β-lactamase; bla; confers resistance to ampicillin, carbenicillin, and related antibiotics
   4576..4680    -  promoter       AmpR promoter: bla
   4775..35      +  CDS            rop (fragment) (across the origin): Rop protein, which maintains plasmids at low copy number; rop
>Addgene plasmid #132974 | pTone-gata2aECE-EGFP | addgene full sequence | sequence record 263531 | Addgene NGS Result
TCGCGCGTTTCGGTGATGACGGTGAAAACCTCTGACACATGCAGCTCCCGGAGACGGTCACAGCTTGTCT
GTAAGCGGATGCCGGGAGCAGACAAGCCCGTCAGGGCGCGTCAGCGGGTGTTGGCGGGTGTCGGGGCTGG
CTTAACTATGCGGCATCAGAGCAGATTGTACTGAGAGTGCACCATATGCGGTGTGAAATACCGCACAGAT
GCGTAAGGAGAAAATACCGCATCAGGCGCCATTCGCCATTCAGGCTGCGCAACTGTTGGGAAGGGCGATC
GGTGCGGGCCTCTTCGCTATTACGCCAGCTGGCGAAAGGGGGATGTGCTGCAAGGCGATTAAGTTGGGTA
ACGCCAGGGTTTTCCCAGTCACGACGTTGTAAAACGACGGCCAGTGAATTCCCTTTAGCCAGTAGCGGTT
CTAGGCACGGGCCGTCCGGGCGGTGGCCTGGGGCGGAAAACTGAAGGGGGGCGGCACCGGCGGCTCAGCC
CTTTGTAATATATTAATATGCACCACTATTGGTTTACTTATGTCACAGTTTGTAAGTTTGTAACAGCCTG
AACCTGGCCGCGCGCCATTGGGATGGAACCCTCGAGGGGCCCGCTAGCGATATCCCTGCAGGGCTATCAA
CTTTGTATAGAAAAGTTGAGTTGTTTCCTATCCGGATATCTGCCCGGGCCCGATAAAGTTGTTTCCTATC
CGGATATCTGCCCGGGCCCGATAACACGTCACGCACGTGCAGTACTAGTTGTTTCCTATCCGGATATCTG
CCCGGGCCCGATAAAGTTGTTTCCTATCCGGATATCTGCCCGGGCCCGATAACACGTCACGCACGTGCAG
TACTAGTTGTTTCCTATCCGGATATCTGCCCGGGCCCGATAAAGTTGTTTCCTATCCGGATATCTGCCCG
GGCCCGATAAGCTTAATTCTCGAGCAAGTTTGTACAAAAAAGCAGGCTAGACTCTAGAGGGTATATAATG
GATCTCGCGTCTCAGCCTCACTTTGAGCTCCTCCACACGCTAGCGCTACCGGTCGCCACCATGGTGAGCA
AGGGCGAGGAGCTGTTCACCGGGGTGGTGCCCATCCTGGTCGAGCTGGACGGCGACGTAAACGGCCACAA
GTTCAGCGTGTCCGGCGAGGGCGAGGGCGATGCCACCTACGGCAAGCTGACCCTGAAGTTCATCTGCACC
ACCGGCAAGCTGCCCGTGCCCTGGCCCACCCTCGTGACCACCCTGACCTACGGCGTGCAGTGCTTCAGCC
GCTACCCCGACCACATGAAGCAGCACGACTTCTTCAAGTCCGCCATGCCCGAAGGCTACGTCCAGGAGCG
CACCATCTTCTTCAAGGACGACGGCAACTACAAGACCCGCGCCGAGGTGAAGTTCGAGGGCGACACCCTG
GTGAACCGCATCGAGCTGAAGGGCATCGACTTCAAGGAGGACGGCAACATCCTGGGGCACAAGCTGGAGT
ACAACTACAACAGCCACAACGTCTATATCATGGCCGACAAGCAGAAGAACGGCATCAAGGTGAACTTCAA
GATCCGCCACAACATCGAGGACGGCAGCGTGCAGCTCGCCGACCACTACCAGCAGAACACCCCCATCGGC
GACGGCCCCGTGCTGCTGCCCGACAACCACTACCTGAGCACCCAGTCCGCCCTGAGCAAAGACCCCAACG
AGAAGCGCGATCACATGGTCCTGCTGGAGTTCGTGACCGCCGCCGGGATCACTCTCGGCATGGACGAGCT
GTACAAGTCCGGACTCAGATCTCGAGCTCAAGCTTCGAATTCTGCAGTCGACGGTACCGCGGGCCCGGGA
TCCACCGGATCTAGATAACTGATCATAATCAGCCATACCACATTTGTAGAGGTTTTACTTGCTTTAAAAA
ACCTCCCACACCTCCCCCTGAACCTGAAACATAAAATGAATGCAATTGTTGTTGTTAACTTGTTTATTGC
AGCTTATAATGGTTACAAATAAAGCAATAGCATCACAAATTTCACAAATAAAGCATTTTTTTCACTGCAT
TCTAGTTGTGGTTTGTCCAAACTCATCAATGTATCTTAACGCGTACCCAGCTTTCTTGTACAAAGTGGGG
CGCGCCTACGTAACTAGTCTCGAGCAACTTTATTATACATAGTTGATAAGGCGCGCCAGGCCTGTAGATC
CAGACATGATAAGATACATTGATGAGTTTGGACAAACCACAACTAGAATGCAGTGAAAAAAATGCTTTAT
TTGTGAAATTTGTGATGCTATTGCTTTATTTGTAACCATTATAAGCTGCAATAAACAAGTTAACAACAAC
AATTGCATTCATTTTATGTTTCAGGTTCAGGGGGAGGTGTGGGAGGTTTTTTAATTAAAACATTTCAGTT
GACGAAGACAAACAAAGTTCTGTTGTGACTATGGGGGGGGGGGGCGCCTGGGGATGGTCTCGCCCGGGGA
GTAATTCAGGGTAGAACCGCCACTGGCTAAAGGAAGCTTGGCGTAATCATGGTCATAGCTGTTTCCTGTA
TCCCAATGGCGCGCCGAGCTTGGCGTAATCATGGTCATAGCTGTTTCCTGTGTGAAATTGTTATCCGCTC
ACAATTCCACACAACATACGAGCCGGAAGCATAAAGTGTAAAGCCTGGGGTGCCTAATGAGTGAGCTAAC
TCACATTAATTGCGTTGCGCTCACTGCCCGCTTTCCAGTCGGGAAACCTGTCGTGCCAGCTGCATTAATG
AATCGGCCAACGCGCGGGGAGAGGCGGTTTGCGTATTGGGCGCTCTTCCGCTTCCTCGCTCACTGACTCG
CTGCGCTCGGTCGTTCGGCTGCGGCGAGCGGTATCAGCTCACTCAAAGGCGGTAATACGGTTATCCACAG
AATCAGGGGATAACGCAGGAAAGAACATGTGAGCAAAAGGCCAGCAAAAGGCCAGGAACCGTAAAAAGGC
CGCGTTGCTGGCGTTTTTCCATAGGCTCCGCCCCCCTGACGAGCATCACAAAAATCGACGCTCAAGTCAG
AGGTGGCGAAACCCGACAGGACTATAAAGATACCAGGCGTTTCCCCCTGGAAGCTCCCTCGTGCGCTCTC
CTGTTCCGACCCTGCCGCTTACCGGATACCTGTCCGCCTTTCTCCCTTCGGGAAGCGTGGCGCTTTCTCA
TAGCTCACGCTGTAGGTATCTCAGTTCGGTGTAGGTCGTTCGCTCCAAGCTGGGCTGTGTGCACGAACCC
CCCGTTCAGCCCGACCGCTGCGCCTTATCCGGTAACTATCGTCTTGAGTCCAACCCGGTAAGACACGACT
TATCGCCACTGGCAGCAGCCACTGGTAACAGGATTAGCAGAGCGAGGTATGTAGGCGGTGCTACAGAGTT
CTTGAAGTGGTGGCCTAACTACGGCTACACTAGAAGAACAGTATTTGGTATCTGCGCTCTGCTGAAGCCA
GTTACCTTCGGAAAAAGAGTTGGTAGCTCTTGATCCGGCAAACAAACCACCGCTGGTAGCGGTGGTTTTT
TTGTTTGCAAGCAGCAGATTACGCGCAGAAAAAAAGGATCTCAAGAAGATCCTTTGATCTTTTCTACGGG
GTCTGACGCTCAGTGGAACGAAAACTCACGTTAAGGGATTTTGGTCATGAGATTATCAAAAAGGATCTTC
ACCTAGATCCTTTTAAATTAAAAATGAAGTTTTAAATCAATCTAAAGTATATATGAGTAAACTTGGTCTG
ACAGTTACCAATGCTTAATCAGTGAGGCACCTATCTCAGCGATCTGTCTATTTCGTTCATCCATAGTTGC
CTGACTCCCCGTCGTGTAGATAACTACGATACGGGAGGGCTTACCATCTGGCCCCAGTGCTGCAATGATA
CCGCGAGACCCACGCTCACCGGCTCCAGATTTATCAGCAATAAACCAGCCAGCCGGAAGGGCCGAGCGCA
GAAGTGGTCCTGCAACTTTATCCGCCTCCATCCAGTCTATTAATTGTTGCCGGGAAGCTAGAGTAAGTAG
TTCGCCAGTTAATAGTTTGCGCAACGTTGTTGCCATTGCTACAGGCATCGTGGTGTCACGCTCGTCGTTT
GGTATGGCTTCATTCAGCTCCGGTTCCCAACGATCAAGGCGAGTTACATGATCCCCCATGTTGTGCAAAA
AAGCGGTTAGCTCCTTCGGTCCTCCGATCGTTGTCAGAAGTAAGTTGGCCGCAGTGTTATCACTCATGGT
TATGGCAGCACTGCATAATTCTCTTACTGTCATGCCATCCGTAAGATGCTTTTCTGTGACTGGTGAGTAC
TCAACCAAGTCATTCTGAGAATAGTGTATGCGGCGACCGAGTTGCTCTTGCCCGGCGTCAATACGGGATA
ATACCGCGCCACATAGCAGAACTTTAAAAGTGCTCATCATTGGAAAACGTTCTTCGGGGCGAAAACTCTC
AAGGATCTTACCGCTGTTGAGATCCAGTTCGATGTAACCCACTCGTGCACCCAACTGATCTTCAGCATCT
TTTACTTTCACCAGCGTTTCTGGGTGAGCAAAAACAGGAAGGCAAAATGCCGCAAAAAAGGGAATAAGGG
CGACACGGAAATGTTGAATACTCATACTCTTCCTTTTTCAATATTATTGAAGCATTTATCAGGGTTATTG
TCTCATGAGCGGATACATATTTGAATGTATTTAGAAAAATAAACAAATAGGGGTTCCGCGCACATTTCCC
CGAAAAGTGCCACCTGACGTCTAAGAAACCATTATTATCATGACATTAACCTATAAAAATAGGCGTATCA
CGAGGCCCTTTCGTC
